Addgene plasmid #126611: pB-puro-mU6-CNPshRNA1
Purpose: Expresses shRNA against human CNP under mouse U6 promoter
Depositing lab: Xiaozhong Wang. Depositing organization: Northwestern University. Publication: The cyclic phosphodiesterase CNP and RNA cyclase RtcA fine-tune noncanonical XBP1 splicing during ER stress. Unlu I, Lu Y, Wang X. J Biol Chem. 2018 Dec 14;293(50):19365-19376. doi: 10.1074/jbc.RA118.004872. Epub 2018 Oct 24. PubMed 30355738.
Backbone
  Vector backbone: pB-puro
  Vector type: RNAi
  Selectable markers: Puromycin
Growth in bacteria
  Bacterial resistance: Ampicillin, 100 μg/mL
  Growth temperature: 37°C
  Growth strain: DH5alpha
  Copy number: Unknown
Gene/Insert
  Gene/Insert name: CNP ShRNA-1
  gRNA/shRNA sequence: GTGGAGTTAAGCGAGCAGCAACT
  Species: H. sapiens (human)
  Entrez Gene: CNP (a.k.a. CNP1, HLD20)
  Promoter: mouse U6 promoter
  Cloning method: Restriction Enzyme; 5′ cloning site BbsI (destroyed during cloning); 3′ cloning site None (unknown if destroyed)
  Sequencing primers: 5′ CAGCACAAAAGGAAACTCACCCTAACTG
Terms and licenses: Academic/Nonprofit Terms; Industry Terms: Not Available to Industry
How to cite: pB-puro-mU6-CNPshRNA1 was a gift from Xiaozhong Wang (Addgene plasmid # 126611 ; http://n2t.net/addgene:126611 ; RRID:Addgene_126611)
