[The description below was written by a language model from this plasmid's Addgene catalogue record and pLannotate feature annotations shown in this document.]
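Description:
pB-puro-mU6-CNPshRNA1 is a 5,870-nt RNAi plasmid built on the pB-puro backbone for knocking down human CNP (2',3'-cyclic nucleotide 3'-phosphodiesterase) in mammalian cells. The short hairpin, designated CNP shRNA-1, was inserted by restriction cloning at a BbsI site that was destroyed in the process. It sits downstream of the mouse U6 snRNA promoter, an RNA polymerase III promoter well suited to producing short, precisely initiated hairpin transcripts that are processed into siRNA by the cellular RNAi machinery.

Directly adjacent to the U6 unit and oriented divergently from it is a selection cassette in which the mouse PGK promoter drives puromycin N-acetyltransferase, followed by SV40-derived sequence (annotated as large T antigen fragments) and the SV40 polyadenylation signal. This allows transfected cells carrying the hairpin to be enriched or selected with puromycin. The rest of the plasmid resembles a pBluescript-type cloning vector: a high-copy ColE1/pUC origin and β-lactamase for ampicillin selection in E. coli, an f1 origin, lacZα and lac regulatory remnants, and flanking T7 and T3 promoters. The "pB" name and a small annotated fragment matching the baculovirus FP25 gene, a locus historically associated with piggyBac transposon insertions, hint at a piggyBac-derived backbone. However, no transposon terminal repeats are annotated and the record does not state this, so transposase-mediated integration should not be assumed.

According to the associated publication, the construct was used to deplete CNP in a study of how CNP and the RNA cyclase RtcA modulate noncanonical XBP1 mRNA splicing during endoplasmic reticulum stress.
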