Features (pLannotate 1.2.2; 18 found; start..end, strand, type, name):
     26..525     -  promoter       PGK promoter: mouse phosphoglycerate kinase 1 promoter
    574..887     +  promoter       U6 promoter: RNA polymerase III promoter for mouse U6 snRNA (Das et al., 1988)
   1420..1438    -  promoter       T7 promoter: promoter for bacteriophage T7 RNA polymerase
   1441..1598    +  CDS            lacZα (fragment): LacZα fragment of β-galactosidase; lacZ fragment
   1603..2031    +  rep_origin     f1 ori (sequence partly withheld): f1 bacteriophage origin of replication; arrow indicates direction of (+) strand synthesis
   2084..2188    +  promoter       AmpR promoter: bla
   2189..3049    +  CDS            AmpR: β-lactamase; bla; confers resistance to ampicillin, carbenicillin, and related antibiotics
   3220..3808    +  rep_origin     ori: high-copy-number ColE1/pMB1/pBR322/pUC origin of replication
   3991..4083    +  CDS            lacI (fragment): lac repressor; lacI; The lac repressor binds to the lac operator to inhibit transcription in E. coli. This inhibition can be relieved by adding lactose or isopropyl-β-D-thiogalactopyranoside (IPTG).
   4096..4117    +  protein_bind   CAP binding site: CAP binding activates transcription in the presence of cAMP. E. coli catabolite activator protein
   4132..4162    +  promoter       lac promoter: promoter for the E. coli lac operon
   4170..4186    +  protein_bind   lac operator: The lac repressor binds to the lac operator to inhibit transcription in E. coli. This inhibition can be relieved by adding lactose or isopropyl-β-D-thiogalactopyranoside (IPTG). lac repressor encoded by lacI
   4231..4249    +  promoter       T3 promoter: promoter for bacteriophage T3 RNA polymerase
   4266..4397    -  CDS            FP (fragment): FP25_NPVAC - Experimental evidence at protein level: Swiss-Prot protein existence level 1. From Autographa californica nuclear polyhedrosis virus (AcMNPV).
   4819..4940    -  polyA_signal   SV40 poly(A) signal: SV40 polyadenylation signal
   4963..5046    -  CDS            large T antigen (fragment): large T antigen from SV40 (simian virus 40)
   5043..5265    -  CDS            large T antigen (fragment): large T antigen from SV40 (simian virus 40)
   5274..1       -  CDS            PuroR (fragment) (across the origin): puromycin N-acetyltransferase; pac from Streptomyces alboniger; confers resistance to puromycin
>Addgene plasmid #126611 | pB-puro-mU6-CNPshRNA1 | addgene full sequence | sequence record 246619 | Addgene NGS Result
CCCCATGGTGGCGTTGGCTGCAGGTCGAAAGGCCCGGAGATGAGGAAGAGGAGAACAGCGCGGCAGACGT
GCGCTTTTGAAGCGTGCAGAATGCCGGGCCTCCGGAGGACCTTCGGGCGCCCGCCCCGCCCCTGAGCCCG
CCCCTGAGCCCGCCCCCGGACCCACCCCTTCCCAGCCTCTGAGCCCAGAAAGCGAAGGAGCAAAGCTGCT
ATTGGCCGCTGCCCCAAAGGCCTACCCGCTTCCATTGCTCAGCGGTGCTGTCCATCTGCACGAGACTAGT
GAGACGTGCTACTTCCATTTGTCACGTCCTGCACGACGCGAGCTGCGGGGCGGGGGGGAACTTCCTGACT
AGGGGAGGAGTAGAAGGTGGCGCGAAGGGGCCACCAAAGAACGGAGCCGGTTGGCGCCTACCGGTGGATG
TGGAATGTGTGCGAGGCCAGAGGCCACTTGTGTAGCGCCAAGTGCCCAGCGGGGCTGCTAAAGCGCATGC
TCCAGACTGCCTTGGGAAAAGCGCCTCCCCTACCCGGTAGAATTAATTCGATGGCCGCGGTCCACACTCG
CCCCAACGCCCGGGATCCGACGCCGCCATCTCTAGGCCCGCGCCGGCCCCCTCGCACAGACTTGTGGGAG
AAGCTCGGCTACTCCCCTGCCCCGGTTAATTTGCATATAATATTTCCTAGTAACTATAGAGGCTTAATGT
GCGATAAAAGACAGATAATCTGTTCTTTTTAATACTAGCTACATTTTACATGATAGGCTTGGATTTCTAT
AAGAGATACAAATACTAAATTATTATTTTAAAAAACAGCACAAAAGGAAACTCACCCTAACTGTAAAGTA
ATTGTGTGTTTTGAGACTATAAATATCCCTTGGAGAAAAGCCTTGTTTGTGGAGTTAAGCGAGCAGCAAC
TAGAGTTGCTGCTCGCTTAACTCCACTTTTTCTCGAGTTAATTAACGAGAGCATAATATTGATATGTGCC
AAAGTTGTTTCTGACTGACTAATAAGTATAATTTGTTTCTATTATGTATAGGTTAAGCTAATTACTTATT
TTATAATACAACATGACTGTTTTTAAAGTACAAAATAAGTTTATTTTTGTAAAAGAGAGAATGTTTAAAA
GTTTTGTTACTTTATAGAAGAAATTTTGAGTTTTTGTTTTTTTTTAATAAATAAATAAACATAAATAAAT
TGTTTGTTGAATTTATTATTAGTATGTAAGTGTAAATATAATAAAACTTAATATCTATTCAAATTAATAA
ATAAACCTCGATATACAGACCGATAAAACACATGCGTCAATTTTACGCATGATTATCTTTAACGTACGTC
ACAATATGATTATCTTTCTAGGGTTAAATAATAGTTTCTAATTTTTTTATTATTCAGCCTGCTGTCGTGA
ATACCGAGCTCCAATTCGCCCTATAGTGAGTCGTATTACAATTCACTGGCCGTCGTTTTACAACGTCGTG
ACTGGGAAAACCCTGGCGTTACCCAACTTAATCGCCTTGCAGCACATCCCCCTTTCGCCAGCTGGCGTAA
TAGCGAAGAGGCCCGCACCGATCGCCCTTCCCAACAGTTGCGCAGCCTGAATGGCGAATGGG
[124 nt withheld, positions 1603-1726]
C
[91 nt withheld, positions 1728-1818]
A
[49 nt withheld, positions 1820-1868]
CCTTTGACGTTGGAGTCCACGTTCTTT
[37 nt withheld, positions 1896-1932]
ACCCTATCTCGGTCTATTCTTTTGATTTATAAGGGATTTTGCCGATTTCGGCCTATTGGTTAAAAAATGA
GCTGATTTAACAAAAATTTAACGCGAATTTTAACAAAATATTAACGCTTACAATTTAGGTGGCACTTTTC
GGGGAAATGTGCGCGGAACCCCTATTTGTTTATTTTTCTAAATACATTCAAATATGTATCCGCTCATGAG
ACAATAACCCTGATAAATGCTTCAATAATATTGAAAAAGGAAGAGTATGAGTATTCAACATTTCCGTGTC
GCCCTTATTCCCTTTTTTGCGGCATTTTGCCTTCCTGTTTTTGCTCACCCAGAAACGCTGGTGAAAGTAA
AAGATGCTGAAGATCAGTTGGGTGCACGAGTGGGTTACATCGAACTGGATCTCAACAGCGGTAAGATCCT
TGAGAGTTTTCGCCCCGAAGAACGTTTTCCAATGATGAGCACTTTTAAAGTTCTGCTATGTGGCGCGGTA
TTATCCCGTATTGACGCCGGGCAAGAGCAACTCGGTCGCCGCATACACTATTCTCAGAATGACTTGGTTG
AGTACTCACCAGTCACAGAAAAGCATCTTACGGATGGCATGACAGTAAGAGAATTATGCAGTGCTGCCAT
AACCATGAGTGATAACACTGCGGCCAACTTACTTCTGACAACGATCGGAGGACCGAAGGAGCTAACCGCT
TTTTTGCACAACATGGGGGATCATGTAACTCGCCTTGATCGTTGGGAACCGGAGCTGAATGAAGCCATAC
CAAACGACGAGCGTGACACCACGATGCCTGTAGCAATGGCAACAACGTTGCGCAAACTATTAACTGGCGA
ACTACTTACTCTAGCTTCCCGGCAACAATTAATAGACTGGATGGAGGCGGATAAAGTTGCAGGACCACTT
CTGCGCTCGGCCCTTCCGGCTGGCTGGTTTATTGCTGATAAATCTGGAGCCGGTGAGCGTGGGTCTCGCG
GTATCATTGCAGCACTGGGGCCAGATGGTAAGCCCTCCCGTATCGTAGTTATCTACACGACGGGGAGTCA
GGCAACTATGGATGAACGAAATAGACAGATCGCTGAGATAGGTGCCTCACTGATTAAGCATTGGTAACTG
TCAGACCAAGTTTACTCATATATACTTTAGATTGATTTAAAACTTCATTTTTAATTTAAAAGGATCTAGG
TGAAGATCCTTTTTGATAATCTCATGACCAAAATCCCTTAACGTGAGTTTTCGTTCCACTGAGCGTCAGA
CCCCGTAGAAAAGATCAAAGGATCTTCTTGAGATCCTTTTTTTCTGCGCGTAATCTGCTGCTTGCAAACA
AAAAAACCACCGCTACCAGCGGTGGTTTGTTTGCCGGATCAAGAGCTACCAACTCTTTTTCCGAAGGTAA
CTGGCTTCAGCAGAGCGCAGATACCAAATACTGTTCTTCTAGTGTAGCCGTAGTTAGGCCACCACTTCAA
GAACTCTGTAGCACCGCCTACATACCTCGCTCTGCTAATCCTGTTACCAGTGGCTGCTGCCAGTGGCGAT
AAGTCGTGTCTTACCGGGTTGGACTCAAGACGATAGTTACCGGATAAGGCGCAGCGGTCGGGCTGAACGG
GGGGTTCGTGCACACAGCCCAGCTTGGAGCGAACGACCTACACCGAACTGAGATACCTACAGCGTGAGCT
ATGAGAAAGCGCCACGCTTCCCGAAGGGAGAAAGGCGGACAGGTATCCGGTAAGCGGCAGGGTCGGAACA
GGAGAGCGCACGAGGGAGCTTCCAGGGGGAAACGCCTGGTATCTTTATAGTCCTGTCGGGTTTCGCCACC
TCTGACTTGAGCGTCGATTTTTGTGATGCTCGTCAGGGGGGCGGAGCCTATGGAAAAACGCCAGCAACGC
GGCCTTTTTACGGTTCCTGGCCTTTTGCTGGCCTTTTGCTCACATGTTCTTTCCTGCGTTATCCCCTGAT
TCTGTGGATAACCGTATTACCGCCTTTGAGTGAGCTGATACCGCTCGCCGCAGCCGAACGACCGAGCGCA
GCGAGTCAGTGAGCGAGGAAGCGGAAGAGCGCCCAATACGCAAACCGCCTCTCCCCGCGCGTTGGCCGAT
TCATTAATGCAGCTGGCACGACAGGTTTCCCGACTGGAAAGCGGGCAGTGAGCGCAACGCAATTAATGTG
AGTTAGCTCACTCATTAGGCACCCCAGGCTTTACACTTTATGCTTCCGGCTCGTATGTTGTGTGGAATTG
TGAGCGGATAACAATTTCACACAGGAAACAGCTATGACCATGATTACGCCAAGCTCGAAATTAACCCTCA
CTAAAGGGAACAAAAGCTGGTACCTCGCGCGACTTGGTTTGCCATTCTTTAGCGCGCGTCGCGTCACACA
GCTTGGCCACAATGTGGTTTTTGTCAAACGAAGATTCTATGACGTGTTTAAAGTTTAGGTCGAGTAAAGC
GCAAATCTTTTTTAACCCTAGAAAGATAGTCTGCGTAAAATTGACGCATGCATTCTTGAAATATTGCTCT
CTCTTTCTAAATAGCGCGAATCCGTCGCTGTGCATTTAGGACATCTCAGTCGCCGCTTGGAGCTCCCGTG
AGGCGTGCTTGTCAATGCGGTAAGTGTCACTGATTTTGAACTATAACGACCGCGTGAGTCAAAATGACGC
ATGATTATCTTTTACGTGACTTTTAAGATTTAACTCATACGATAATTATATTGTTATTTCATGTTCTACT
TACGTGATAACTTATTATATATATATTTTCTTGTTATAGATATCGTGACTAATATATAATAAAATGGGTA
GTTCTTTAGACGATGAGCATATCCTCTCTGCTCTTCTGCAAAGCGATGACGAGCTTGTTGGCTAGCGGCG
CGCCGTCGAGACATGATAAGATACATTGATGAGTTTGGACAAACCACAACTAGAATGCAGTGAAAAAAAT
GCTTTATTTGTGAAATTTGTGATGCTATTGCTTTATTTGTAACCATTATAAGCTGCAATAAACAAGTTAA
CAACAACAATTGCATTCATTTTATGTTTCAGGTTCAGGGGGAGGTGTGGGAGGTTTTTTAAAGCAAGTAA
AACCTCTACAAATGTGGTATGGCTGATTATGATCTCTAGTCAAGGCACTATACATCAAATATTCCTTATT
AACCCCTTTACAAATTAAAAAGCTAAAGGTACACAATTTTTGAGCATAGTTATTAATAGCAGACACTCTA
TGCCTGTGTGGAGTAAGAAAAAACAGTATGTTATGATTATAACTGTTATGCCTACTTATAAAGGTTACAG
AATATTTTTCCATAATTTTCTTGTATAGCAGTGCAGCTTTTTCTCTAGAGCTCAGGCACCGGGCTTGCGG
GTCATGCACCAGGTGCGCGGTCCTTCGGGCACCTCGACGTCGGCGGTGACGGTGAAGCCGAGCCGCTCGT
AGAAGGGGAGGTTGCGGGGCGCGGAGGTCTCCAGGAAGGCGGGCACCCCGGCGCGCTCGGCCGCCTCCAC
TCCGGGGAGCACGACGGCGCTGCCCAGACCCTTGCCCTGGTGGTCGGGCGAGACGCCGACGGTGGCCAGG
AACCACGCGGGCTCCTTGGGCCGGTGCGGCGCCAGGAGGCCTTCCATCTGTTGCTGCGCGGCCAGCCGGG
AACCGCTCAACTCGGCCATGCGCGGGCCGATCTCGGCGAACACCGCCCCCGCTTCGACGCTCTCCGGCGT
GGTCCAGACCGCCACCGCGGCGCCGTCGTCCGCGACCCACACCTTGCCGATGTCGAGCCCGACGCGCGTG
AGGAAGAGTTCTTGCAGCTCGGTGACCCGCTCGATGTGGCGGTCCGGGTCGACGGTGTGGCGCGTGGCGG
GGTAGTCGGCGAACGCGGCGGCGAGGGTGCGTACGGCCCGGGGGACGTCGTCGCGGGTGGCGAGGCGCAC
CGTGGGCTTGTACTCGGT
